Addgene plasmid #237481: CL20_MSCV-NUP98-ires-GFP
Purpose: Express NUP98 in bicistronic retroviral vector
Depositing lab: Charles Mullighan. Depositing organization: St. Jude Children's Research Hospital. Publication: KAT6A and KAT7 Histone Acetyltransferase Complexes Are Molecular Dependencies and Therapeutic Targets in NUP98-Rearranged Acute Myeloid Leukemia. Michmerhuizen NL, Heikamp EB, Iacobucci I, Umeda M, Arthur B, Mishra V, Park CS, Di Giacomo D, Hiltenbrand R, Gao Q, Radko-Juettner S, Lott J, Martucci C, Subramanyam V, Hatton C, Wenge DV, Baviskar P, Portola P, Claquin A, Chandra B, Baggett DW, Khalighifar A, Huang H, Zhou P, Long L, Shi H, Sun Y, Papachristou EK, Sekhar Reddy Chilamakuri C, de Luna Vitorino FN, Gongora JM, Wu H, Pounds SB, Janke LJ, Kentsis A, D'Santos CS, Garcia BA, Kriwacki RW, Chi H, Klco JM, Armstrong SA, Mullighan CG. Cancer Discov. 2025 Jun 19. doi: 10.1158/2159-8290.CD-24-1772. PubMed 40536430.
Backbone
  Vector backbone: CL20
  Vector type: Mammalian Expression, Retroviral
Growth in bacteria
  Bacterial resistance: Ampicillin, 100 μg/mL
  Growth temperature: 37°C
  Growth strain: NEB Stable
  Copy number: High Copy
Gene/Insert
  Gene/Insert name: NUP98
  Species: H. sapiens (human)
  Entrez Gene: NUP98 (a.k.a. ADIR2, NUP196, NUP96, Nup98-96)
  Promoter: MSCV
  Cloning method: Gateway Cloning
Terms and licenses: Academic/Nonprofit Terms; Industry Terms: Not Available to Industry
How to cite: CL20_MSCV-NUP98-ires-GFP was a gift from Charles Mullighan (Addgene plasmid # 237481 ; http://n2t.net/addgene:237481 ; RRID:Addgene_237481)
