[The description below was written by a language model from this plasmid's Addgene catalogue record and pLannotate feature annotations shown in this document.]
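Description:
CL20_MSCV-NUP98-ires-GFP is a gammaretroviral expression plasmid of about 11.9 kb, built to deliver human NUP98 into mammalian cells together with a fluorescent marker. It is propagated in E. coli through a high-copy ColE1/pUC-type origin and selected with ampicillin via the β-lactamase gene and its native promoter. The bacterial portion also carries short remnants of lacI, the lac promoter/operator, lacZα, TcR, rop and bom. These are annotated only as fragments, so they are most likely cloning leftovers rather than functional elements.

The viral cassette lies on the reverse strand of the sequenced record and is flanked by 5' and 3' long terminal repeats of the murine embryonic stem cell virus type. This matches the MSCV promoter listed in the catalogue, because the 5' LTR drives transcription of the integrated provirus. Downstream of the 5' LTR are the MESV Ψ packaging signal and a truncated MMLV gag segment lacking its start codon, which together promote encapsidation of the genomic RNA when gag, pol and env are supplied in trans. The NUP98 coding region spans roughly 5.4 kb and is bracketed by attB1 and attB2 sites, reflecting its insertion by Gateway recombination. The annotated length suggests a long NUP98 open reading frame, but the record does not specify the isoform. An EMCV IRES followed by EGFP comes next, so a single bicistronic transcript yields both NUP98 and EGFP, and transduced cells can be identified or sorted by fluorescence.

The stated purpose is NUP98 expression from a bicistronic retroviral vector. The associated publication concerns NUP98-rearranged acute myeloid leukemia, but the record does not state the specific experimental role of this construct.
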