Features (pLannotate 1.2.2; 22 found; start..end, strand, type, name):
    908..1496    +  rep_origin     ori: high-copy-number ColE1/pMB1/pBR322/pUC origin of replication
   1679..1771    +  CDS            lacI (fragment): lac repressor; lacI; The lac repressor binds to the lac operator to inhibit transcription in E. coli. This inhibition can be relieved by adding lactose or isopropyl-β-D-thiogalactopyranoside (IPTG).
   1784..1805    +  protein_bind   CAP binding site: CAP binding activates transcription in the presence of cAMP. E. coli catabolite activator protein
   1820..1850    +  promoter       lac promoter: promoter for the E. coli lac operon
   1854..1876    +  protein_bind   lac operator (fragment): The lac repressor binds to the lac operator to inhibit transcription in E. coli. This inhibition can be relieved by adding lactose or isopropyl-β-D-thiogalactopyranoside (IPTG). lac repressor encoded by lacI
   2036..2550    -  LTR            3' LTR: 3' long terminal repeat from murine embryonic stem cell virus
   2609..2635    -  misc_feature   MCS (fragment): pBluescript multiple cloning site
   2652..3371    -  CDS            EGFP: the original enhanced GFP (Yang et al., 1996) mammalian codon-optimized
   3385..3847    -  misc_feature   IRES: internal ribosome entry site (IRES) of the encephalomyocarditis virus (EMCV)
   3965..3989    +  protein_bind   attB2: mutant version of attB; recombination site for the Gateway® BP reaction BP Clonase™
   4009..9408    -  CDS            NUP98 (sequence partly withheld): NUP98_HUMAN - Also known as ADAR2. Experimental evidence at protein level: Swiss-Prot protein existence level 1. (Microbial infection) Binds HIV-1 capsid-nucleocapsid (HIV-1 CA-NC) complexes and may thereby promote the integration of the virus in the host nucleus (in vitro) (PubMed:23523133). Binding affinity to HIV-1 CA-NC complexes bearing the capsid change ASN-74-ASP is reduced (in vitro) (PubMed:23523133). From Homo sapiens (Human).
   9426..9450    -  protein_bind   attB1: mutant version of attB; recombination site for the Gateway® BP reaction BP Clonase™
   9477..9893    -  CDS            gag (truncated): truncated Moloney murine leukemia virus (MMLV) gag gene lacking the start codon
   9960..10301   -  misc_feature   MESV Ψ: packaging signal of murine embryonic stem cell virus
  10365..10881   -  LTR            5' LTR: 5' long terminal repeat from murine embryonic stem cell virus
  10923..11021   -  CDS            env (fragment): murine leukemia virus gPr80 envelope polyprotein precursor; env; proteolytically cleaved into gp70SU and p15TM subunits
  11022..11223   +  CDS            TcR (fragment): tetracycline efflux protein; tet; confers resistance to tetracycline
  11223..11372   +  CDS            lacZα (fragment): LacZα fragment of β-galactosidase; lacZ fragment
  11378..11477   -  misc_feature   bom (fragment): basis of mobility region from pBR322
  11579..11614   -  CDS            rop (fragment): Rop protein, which maintains plasmids at low copy number; rop
  11709..11813   +  promoter       AmpR promoter: bla
  11814..737     +  CDS            AmpR (across the origin): β-lactamase; bla; confers resistance to ampicillin, carbenicillin, and related antibiotics
>Addgene plasmid #237481 | CL20_MSCV-NUP98-ires-GFP | addgene full sequence | sequence record 475537 | Addgene NGS Result
TGGGTTACATCGAACTGGATCTCAACAGCGGTAAGATCCTTGAGAGTTTTCGCCCCGAAGAACGTTTTCC
AATGATGAGCACTTTTAAAGTTCTGCTATGTGGCGCGGTATTATCCCGTATTGACGCCGGGCAAGAGCAA
CTCGGTCGCCGCATACACTATTCTCAGAATGACTTGGTTGAGTACTCACCAGTCACAGAAAAGCATCTTA
CGGATGGCATGACAGTAAGAGAATTATGCAGTGCTGCCATAACCATGAGTGATAACACTGCGGCCAACTT
ACTTCTGACAACGATCGGAGGACCGAAGGAGCTAACCGCTTTTTTGCACAACATGGGGGATCATGTAACT
CGCCTTGATCGTTGGGAACCGGAGCTGAATGAAGCCATACCAAACGACGAGCGTGACACCACGATGCCTG
TAGCAATGGCAACAACGTTGCGCAAACTATTAACTGGCGAACTACTTACTCTAGCTTCCCGGCAACAATT
AATAGACTGGATGGAGGCGGATAAAGTTGCAGGACCACTTCTGCGCTCGGCCCTTCCGGCTGGCTGGTTT
ATTGCTGATAAATCTGGAGCCGGTGAGCGTGGGTCTCGCGGTATCATTGCAGCACTGGGGCCAGATGGTA
AGCCCTCCCGTATCGTAGTTATCTACACGACGGGGAGTCAGGCAACTATGGATGAACGAAATAGACAGAT
CGCTGAGATAGGTGCCTCACTGATTAAGCATTGGTAACTGTCAGACCAAGTTTACTCATATATACTTTAG
ATTGATTTAAAACTTCATTTTTAATTTAAAAGGATCTAGGTGAAGATCCTTTTTGATAATCTCATGACCA
AAATCCCTTAACGTGAGTTTTCGTTCCACTGAGCGTCAGACCCCGTAGAAAAGATCAAAGGATCTTCTTG
AGATCCTTTTTTTCTGCGCGTAATCTGCTGCTTGCAAACAAAAAAACCACCGCTACCAGCGGTGGTTTGT
TTGCCGGATCAAGAGCTACCAACTCTTTTTCCGAAGGTAACTGGCTTCAGCAGAGCGCAGATACCAAATA
CTGTTCTTCTAGTGTAGCCGTAGTTAGGCCACCACTTCAAGAACTCTGTAGCACCGCCTACATACCTCGC
TCTGCTAATCCTGTTACCAGTGGCTGCTGCCAGTGGCGATAAGTCGTGTCTTACCGGGTTGGACTCAAGA
CGATAGTTACCGGATAAGGCGCAGCGGTCGGGCTGAACGGGGGGTTCGTGCACACAGCCCAGCTTGGAGC
GAACGACCTACACCGAACTGAGATACCTACAGCGTGAGCTATGAGAAAGCGCCACGCTTCCCGAAGGGAG
AAAGGCGGACAGGTATCCGGTAAGCGGCAGGGTCGGAACAGGAGAGCGCACGAGGGAGCTTCCAGGGGGA
AACGCCTGGTATCTTTATAGTCCTGTCGGGTTTCGCCACCTCTGACTTGAGCGTCGATTTTTGTGATGCT
CGTCAGGGGGGCGGAGCCTATGGAAAAACGCCAGCAACGCGGCCTTTTTACGGTTCCTGGCCTTTTGCTG
GCCTTTTGCTCACATGTTCTTTCCTGCGTTATCCCCTGATTCTGTGGATAACCGTATTACCGCCTTTGAG
TGAGCTGATACCGCTCGCCGCAGCCGAACGACCGAGCGCAGCGAGTCAGTGAGCGAGGAAGCGGAAGAGC
GCCCAATACGCAAACCGCCTCTCCCCGCGCGTTGGCCGATTCATTAATGCAGCTGGCACGACAGGTTTCC
CGACTGGAAAGCGGGCAGTGAGCGCAACGCAATTAATGTGAGTTAGCTCACTCATTAGGCACCCCAGGCT
TTACACTTTATGCTTCCGGCTCGTATGTTGTGTGGAATTGTGAGCGGATAACAATTTCACAATTCTCCCC
AGCTCTTTCTGCGCTGTCCATAATGAACTATTTCAGGAGTATTGGAGTATGTGGATTCAAAACAGTGGCT
AATTGAGTCAGGATTACTTAATATTCGACTCCTACCCTCAGAATGTTGTTCTCCAACTTCAAGAAACTGT
TACCCATGAAAGACCCCCGCTGACGGGTAGTCAATCACTCAGAGGAGACCCTCCCAAGGAACAGCGAGAC
CACAAGTCGGATGCAACTGCAAGAGGGTTTATTGGATACACGGGTACCCGGGCGACGCAGTCTATCGGAG
GACTGGCGCGCCGAGTGAGGGGTTGTGGGCTCTTTTATTGAGCTCGGGGAGCAGAAGCGCGCGAACAGAA
GCGAGAAGCGAACTGATTGGTTAGTTCAAATAAGGCACAGGGTCATTTCAGGTCCTTGGGGCACCCTGGA
AACATCTGATGGTTCTCTAGAAACTGCTGAGGGCGGGACCGCATCTGGGGACCATCTGTTCTTGGCCCTG
AGCCGGGGCAGGAACTGCTTACCACAGATATCCTGTTTGGCCCATATTCTGCTGTCTCTCTGTTCCTAAC
CTTGATCTGAACTTCTCTATTCTCAGTTATGTATTTTCCATGCCTTGCAAAATGGCGTTACTTAAGCTAG
CTTGCCAAACCTACAGGTGGGGTCTTTCATTCCCCCCTTTTTCTGGAGACTAAATAAAATCTTTTATTTT
ATCGATAAGCTTGGCTGCAGGTCGACGGTATCGATAAGCTTGATAATTCTTAATTAATTCATTACTTGTA
CAGCTCGTCCATGCCGAGAGTGATCCCGGCGGCGGTCACGAACTCCAGCAGGACCATGTGATCGCGCTTC
TCGTTGGGGTCTTTGCTCAGGGCGGACTGGGTGCTCAGGTAGTGGTTGTCGGGCAGCAGCACGGGGCCGT
CGCCGATGGGGGTGTTCTGCTGGTAGTGGTCGGCGAGCTGCACGCTGCCGTCCTCGATGTTGTGGCGGAT
CTTGAAGTTCGCCTTGATGCCGTTCTTCTGCTTGTCGGCCATGATATAGACGTTGTGGCTGTTGTAGTTG
TACTCCAGCTTGTGCCCCAGGATGTTGCCGTCCTCCTTGAAGTCGATGCCCTTCAGCTCGATGCGGTTCA
CCAGGGTGTCGCCCTCGAACTTCACCTCGGCGCGGGTCTTGTAGTTGCCGTCGTCCTTGAAGAAGATGGT
GCGCTCCTGGACGTAGCCTTCGGGCATGGCGGACTTGAAGAAGTCGTGCTGCTTCATGTGGTCGGGGTAG
CGGCTGAAGCACTGCACGCCGTAGGTCAGGGTGGTCACGAGGGTGGGCCAGGGCACGGGCAGCTTGCCGG
TGGTGCAGATGAACTTCAGGGTCAGCTTGCCGTAGGTGGCATCGCCCTCGCCCTCGCCAGACACGCTGAA
CTTGTGGCCGTTTACGTCGCCGTCCAGCTCGACCAGGATGGGCACCACCCCGGTGAACAGCTCCTCGCCC
TTGCTCACCATGGTTGTGGCCATATTATCATCGTGTTTTTCAAAGGAAAACCACGTCCCCGTGGTTCGGG
GGGCCTAGACGTTTTTTTAACCTCGACTAAACACATGTAAAGCATGTGCACCGAGGCCCCAGATCAGATC
CCATACAATGGGGTACCTTCTGGGCATCCTTCAGCCCCTTGTTGAATACGCTTGAGGAGAGCCATTTGAC
TCTTTCCACAACTATCCAACTCACAACGTGGCACTGGGGTTGTGCCGCCTTTGCAGGTGTATCTTATACA
CGTGGCTTTTGGCCGCAGAGGCACCTGTCGCCAGGTGGGGGGTTCCGCTGCCTGCAAAGGGTCGCTACAG
ACGTTGTTTGTCTTCAAGAAGCTTCCAGAGGAACTGCTTCCTTCACGACATTCAACAGACCTTGCATTCC
TTTGGCGAGAGGGGAAAGACCCCTAGGAATGCTCGTCAAGAAGACAGGGCCAGGTTTCCGGGCCCTCACA
TTGCCAAAAGACGGCAATATGGTGGAAAATAACATATAGACAAACGCACACCGGCCTTATTCCAAGCGGC
TTCGGCCAGTAACGTTAGGGGGGGGGGGCGGAATTCGTTATCGAACCACTTTGTACAAGAAAGCTGGGTT
GCGGCCGCACTCGAGCTACAGGCTCCCAACAGCCAGTTCTCGCAGATAGGACTGGGTAAGGCTGCGCAGT
TCGTCCATGGCATAGTCCTCAGGCATGGGAAGCCGGCCAATGTGGGGAGCCAAGAGGCGCAAAGGGACTC
GCTGAGGGTCTGGTGTTGAGTCGGAGGTTCTATCAGGAGGATGATGCAGACTCAGCACCACGCGCAGCAG
GTTGGCTACACGTTTGGCCATGTCTGACTGAGCCAGGCGATCTTTAGCACTGTAACACTGAATCTGCTCT
ATCCGACTGCACAGTGAAGTCACTTTGATGTGTAACTGCTCCAGGTCATTACCTGAGCAATCCACCTGCT
GTATATGGCGGAGCATTTCAATGACTCTAATATAGTCCAGGTAAACAAGCCCAGATGTTTCCCAATCCTG
AATTAGGCTGCTGCGCTCTGGAGGTGCCAGGTCTTCCAAGAACCCCTTCAGGTAGTCATAGTTCTCATTA
ATGATGGCATCAGAAGCTAAGTGTCGGATGATGAGCTTGTGGCAGCGGTTCCAGTGCTCAGCCTTAAATA
AGCAAAGGGCCTCTAAGTGCTTGTCAGATTCCATGTGTGCTCGCACAGCTTTGGCCTCGTGGATCCATTT
GGCAGGTACACGGAGCTTCTGGGTAAGGAAAGTCTCTTTAGCCCAAGATTCAGGGGTCTCCAACAGCTGG
CAGTGCCGGGTAAGCAGCTCTCGAACAGCCTTCTCACGTATGCCTGAGTTGTCAATGTGCAGGAGGACAA
AGATGGCCCACTCCCAGAGCCCCTCACTTTCAAGCTGGCCAGCGTAACTGGCCTGTAGCACACCTTCACA
CTGCGCTGAGAGATGGGTGTAGTTAAGAGCCCTCAGCACTTCCCACAAGTGCCAGCTTAGGCGGTAGTCC
AAAGGATCTGCTGTTATGCTTCGAGGCTCCAGCAGCTGGTTGAGATCATAATGTCTGTCACTGTAGAGTT
TTAGAAGGTGAAAGCAGACATCTCGAAGTGGTGTCTGTGAGTTTTGCTCCTCCGCTATCACACAGCCAGA
ACCCTCCAGATACGAAGGAAGTGGGGAGCAGGCATATCTGTCACTGTCAGAGGTATTCTGAAATGCTTCT
TCATACATGCTGAGCGCCCTAGAAATGGAGGCTGTTGGTGGAAGCAAATACCAAAGATGGATAGCCAGGG
AGCGTTTCCAATCCAACTGGGAGCACACGTTTATTTGCTTCTTTTCTGAGAGCTGCCACACCGGTTTTCC
AGCCAACAGAGCAAAGATGCGCAGTCTCTCATCCTGGATGAAGGAGTCTGCTTGGAGCTGATGCCAGTCC
ACCAACTGCATGGTGAGCAGCTCCCGGACTGACTGGCTACCCACAAACTGAGATAAAAGAAGAGCAAGAC
GATGATCCCCTGACTGCTGGGCCAGAGAGCAGGCCTCACTGATCCTTTTGCCTGTGAGGTAGCTGAATAC
AGCCTCCACAGGGCTGTTTTTTTGGGTTAAGGAGACTTCCTCTTCAATCTGAGGTGTGGCAGTACAGGAT
AGCCAGCGGGAGAAAGCTCTTCTTCGCTCCAGAATTTGAATGTATTCACGGGGTTCATTTAGCTGGCTGT
CAAGCTCCTTCAGGTGGCCCCATAGGGCTTCACATAGTGTCCATGTCAGGCTCCAGTGCTTCACAATTTG
TGCTTCTGGTAAGTCTCCTGATGCTTCTTTAACCCAATCTGCATAGTCATGAATGACAGCAACTCCCAGA
TTGGGGACAATGAGAGGACACAGTTCATCCACATGGACAGTGCTGTGTTTTAATTTGAGCTCCAGAGGTG
TCTGATATAATTTCATGTCTTCATCTGGCTTTCTTTGTCTCAAACTGAGTTTTTCTAAGTGAACTTTGAA
TGGGGACTCAGTTAGGGGTTTAACAGCTACTGGATTGGGCAGGAATCCAAACTCCATGGAATCGGCAATC
TGATGATTTTCTAGTTCATGAGAGCCATTCAGCTGTTCTCCACTATTAGCAAGAGTCCAGTTGGGGCCCC
AACCAACACGAAATGAGCGTCCCATGAATAGGGCCATGTCCATCAAGAGTTTTCCCTTGCCATAGGTGAC
AGACTTTTCACGAGGGACTAGGCCTAGTTGCCTACGTGTACCCACTGTTTTCAACGGAACCTCAGGGGCT
GGGCTGGGCATTGTGAACACAGAAGTCAGGGGTGGAGGGACAGACCAAGAGGATGTGGATGGGATATTCA
TTAAAGATGCTGCTCTGGGAGTACGACATTCTTGCACAGAGACACTTGGTGAAAGAAAAGCTCCACTTGT
AAATTTTGATTGTAGTAACCCACCAACTAGTGAACGAGTTTTCGACGAGTGGGATGCTGAAATGGGGAGT
CTGGGAGAACAGATTTCTTGAGAAGTATCTGCTTTGGAAGGCAGGCGACTGAAGCGTTGATCCAGTGCCA
TATCTACATCTTCTTCATCAGTAAGCAATGATGCTTTCATGATCTGTAAGACATGTGGATTAATTCCCAG
TGAAGATGCAATATGTGTTGAGGCAGACACAGGTTCCTGATCCTCAGGCATGCTCTCTTCTAACATGGTA
TCCAAAACTGGCTCCTGGGTGATATCTACCATGTCACTGTCCAGTTCCACAACCCTCCCTAACTGCTCCA
CCTCTGGGCTCTGGCTCTGAGGTGGAGGTGCAGGTTTGCCATTAAGAGCCATCTGCAAGGGCGTAGTCTG
GCTTGCAGGAGGCAAAGGAGCAGTCTTCAACTTCTTTGTACTAGTTTTAGACGGATGCTCCTCCTCCTCT
TCATCAGAATCCTGAAGGCCATACTTAGA
[456 nt withheld, positions 6820-7275]
ATGGTAAGAATTATTTTCTATTTCTTCTCGGTCATCCTGAAGTGACTCATCATGAAAAGACGTTTCTTCA
CTGCTTCCTTCCAGCCCATTTCGCAAAGCAGCACGCATGTTTAATGCAACAATGGTATCATCCACACTGT
TGCTGTTGCTGTGTTTATTTCCAGCACTTTCTGGGGTTTGAGGAATAGGTTTGGCAATAGGGTTAGTATA
AAAATGTGAAACAAGGGAATCTTCATCTCCATCCTGCTGGTGATTCTCATCAACAGGTTTGCTTAGGAAA
CTAAATCTCTCTCCATTTTCTGGATATTCAGATGGTGAAGCTAGATTTTCTGAATCACGATTAACAGGAG
AAAAGAGATTGCTATTATTAAGGTTCTTCAAAACCAACTTCTTAATGCTCTTCTTGGGCATGAATGCTCC
ATTGGCTAGGGATGGTTCATCGTCATCCAGCCCATCAAAGAGATGTGACTTGGCTGTGCCTGTTGTTTGT
AAAGCCTTTGGCCGGACTCTAGTGGCAGGGCGGGGTGTCAGTTTATAATGAGTAGGTGTAGTAAGAGCCT
TCTGGGCTGCTGGATTTGTTGGTTTCAATCTCTCTTCCTTCTTCTTAGGGTCTGACATCGGATTCCGGAA
GAGAGGAGAGTCTCCAAAAGGTGAGTATGTTAGACTATTGATGTGCTGCTGGAGAACAGCCTGCTGGGCA
GCAGAAGCATTTGGATCTGTCAAAGCTACTGGGGCCTGGGGGGCTCCAAAGCCCAAAGTGGCTGTCGTAG
TATTAAATCCAGGGGCCCCAAAGGCTCCTGTACCAAGAGGCCCTCCAATCTTAGGTTGGTTGTTCCCAAA
CAAAGATGCCTGTCCAGCACCAAGAGCTGTTCCAAATCCTGCACCAAGCCCAGTTCCAAGAGTCCCAGGT
GCTGGTTTACTTCCAAAAATACTATTCCCACTGGTATTTGTGCCAAAACCAAAGAGCCCGCCACTGGTTG
TACCAAATGAAGGTGCACTGGTTGTGCTGCTTCCAAATGTAGTAAGCTTGTTATTGCCAAACAGGGTCGA
ACCAACAGCACCAAATCCAGTATTGGTCTGCCCAAAGAGACCTGTTCCTGTTCCAAATGCTGTCCCAGTG
CTGGTGTTTGTAGCTGTCCCAAAAAGACCTCCAGGCTGTGAGGCTTGGGTTACTCCAAATAATCCCATGG
TGTTGGTGCTTGGCTGTCCTATGGTGCTGGTATTACCAAAGGAAAAGCCAGTGTTCTGGGTGGTTGTAGC
CTGGCCAAATGGTTTGCTGAAGAGGCTGGTAGTCTGCTGATTCTGTTGGCCAAAGAGACCACCTGGATTT
GTTCCAAATCCAGTTGTACTAGTTCCAAAGGCAGTTTTGTTCTGACCATATGCAAAGCCTGAATTAGTGG
TGGAGGAGCTGAAGAGTCCTGTTGCGCTGGAAGTGGCTGGAGAAGACCCAAACAAGCCAGTTGTGGTACC
TGCTCCCACCTGGTTCTGTGGGCCCTTCCTGTTAGCCTGATAATCCTCTAAACGAAGTTCCTCTAGTGAC
TTGCTTTCATATTCTTTCATAGCAGTAATACACTGGTGCTTGGTACTTATGTTAGTGCTAACTCCAGCTT
TGACCATAGTATCTGTACCAGTTGGAGGGTTAAATTTAATAGTAGTCCCAGTAGGAGCAGCTGTAAAACT
ACTTGGCCCAAAGAGGGAGCCAGATGTGCTGCCAAAAGGATTAGAGGTGGTATTTGTGGTTCCAAAGAGT
CCTCCACTGCTAGTACTGGTTCCAAAATTGCCAAAGCCAGTTGGTTTATTTTGTGCAAAGGCATTGTTTT
GGGATGAGAAGAGACTGGTCCCTGTGCTTGCAGTTCCAAACAAGGTATTTGCTGTTCCTGTTGACGTACC
AAACCCAAAGCCAGTGCTTGTGGAGGTAGCTGGCTGGCTAAATGAACTGGTTCCAAACAATCCTCCTGGT
TTAGTCTGTGAATTTCCAAAGAGGCCTCCAGTATTGTTGCTAGAACCAAATGCAGATGTTCCAAATGCCC
CTCCACTAGTAGTGCCAAAGCCAGTATTCTGTCCAAATGTTGAAGTTGTGCCAAAGCCACCTGTGCCACC
CCCAAAGGGTGTTCCAAATGATTTGTTAAACATGGTTCGAACTCCTTCCAAGCCTGCTTTTTTGTACAAA
CTTGTTTGATAACCTCGAGAGATCTAATTCCGGCGCCTAGAGAAGGAGTGAGGGCTGGATAAAGGGAGGA
TCGAGGCGGGGTCGAACGAGGAGGTTCAAGGGGGAGAGACGGGGCGGATGGAGGAAGAGGAGGCGGAGGC
TTAGGGTGTACAAAGGGCTTGACCCAGGGAGGGGGGTCAAAAGCCAAGGCTTCCCAGGTCACGATGTAGG
GGACCTGGTCTGGGTGTCCATGCGGGCCAGGTGAAAAGACCTTGATCTTAACCTGGGTGATGAGGTCTCG
GTTAAAGGTGCCGTCTCGCGGCCATCCGACGTTAAAGGTTGGCCATTCTGCAGAGCAGAAGGTAACCCAA
CGTCTCTTCTTGACATCTACCGACTGGTTGTGAGCGATCCGCTCGACATCTTTCCAGTGACCTAAGGTCA
AACTTAAGGGAGTGGTAACAGTCTGGCCCTAATTTTCAGACAAATACAGAAACACAGTCAGACAGAGACA
ACACAGAACGATGCTGCAGCGCTGCAGCAGACAAGACGCGCGGCTTCGGTTCCAAACCGAAAGCAAAAAT
TCAGACGGAGGCGGGAACTGTTTTAGGTTCTCGTCTCCTACCAGAACCACATATCCTGACGGGGTCGGAT
TCCACATCGACTCCCTTCCTCAGGTCGGGCCACAAAAACGGCCCCCAAAGTCCCTGGGACGTCTCCCAGG
GTTGCGGCCGGGTGTTCAGAACTCGTCAGTTCCACCACGGGTCCGCCAGATACAGAGCTAGTTAGCTAAC
TAGTACAGACGCAGGCGCAAACATTAGATGCCGGCACAAACACGCACAAAGACAGAGACAGACACGAAAC
GACCGCTGGCCAGCTTACCTCCCGGCGGGGGGGTCGGTGGTCCCTGGGCAGGGGTCTCCAAATCTCGGTG
GAACCTCCAAATGAAAGACCCCCGAGGTGGGCAGTCAATCAATCTGAGGAGACCCTCCCAAGGATCAGCG
AGTCCACGATTCGGATGCAAACAGCAAGAGGCTTTATTGGGAATACGGGTACCCGGGCGACGCAGTCTAT
CGGAGGACTGGCGCGCCGAGTGAGGGGTTGTGGGCTCTTTTATTGAGCTCGGGGAGCAGAAGCGCGCGAA
CAGAAGCGAGAAGCGAACTGATTGGTTAGTTCAAATAAGGCACAGGGTCATTTCAGGTCCTTGGGGCACC
CTGGAAACATCTGATGGTTCTCTAGAAACTGCTGAGGGCGGGACCGCATCTGGGGACCATCTGTTCTTGG
CCCTGAGCCGGGGCAGGAACTGCTTACCACAGATATCCTGTTTGGCCCATATTCTGCTGTCTCTCTGTTC
CTAACCTTGATCTGAACTTCTCTATTCTCAGTTATGTATTTTCCATGCCTTGCAAAATGGCGTTACTTAA
GCTAGCTTGCCAAACCTACAGGTGGGGTCTTTCATTCCCCCCTTTTTCTGGAGACTAAATAAAATCTTTT
ATTTTATCTATGGCTCGTACTCTATAGGCTTCAGCTGGTGATATTGTTGAGTCAAAACTAGAGCCTGGAC
CACTGATATCCTGTCTTTAACAAATTGGACTAATCGCCTCTACGCCGGACGCATCGTGGCCGGCATCACC
GGCGCCACAGGTGCGGTTGCTGGCGCCTATATCGCCGACATCACCGATGGGGAAGATCGGGCTCGCCACT
TCGGGCTCATGAGCGCTTGTTTCGGCGTGGGTATGGTGGCAGGCCCCGTGGCCGGGGGACTGTTGGGCGC
CATCTCCTTGCATGCACCATTCCTTGCGCCGTCGTTTTACAACGTCGTGACTGGGAAAACCCTGGCGTTA
CCCAACTTAATCGCCTTGCAGCACATCCCCCTTTCGCCAGCTGGCGTAATAGCGAAGAGGCCCGCACCGA
TCGCCCTTCCCAACAGTTGCGCAGCCTGAATGGCGAATGGCGCCTGATGCGGTATTTTCTCCTTACGCAT
CTGTGCGGTATTTCACACCGCATATGGTGCACTCTCAGTACAATCTGCTCTGATGCCGCATAGTTAAGCC
AGCCCCGACACCCGCCAACACCCGCTGACGCGCCCTGACGGGCTTGTCTGCTCCCGGCATCCGCTTACAG
ACAAGCTGTGACCGTCTCCGGGAGCTGCATGTGTCAGAGGTTTTCACCGTCATCACCGAAACGCGCGAGA
CGAAAGGGCCTCGTGATACGCCTATTTTTATAGGTTAATGTCATGATAATAATGGTTTCTTAGACGTCAG
GTGGCACTTTTCGGGGAAATGTGCGCGGAACCCCTATTTGTTTATTTTTCTAAATACATTCAAATATGTA
TCCGCTCATGAGACAATAACCCTGATAAATGCTTCAATAATATTGAAAAAGGAAGAGTATGAGTATTCAA
CATTTCCGTGTCGCCCTTATTCCCTTTTTTGCGGCATTTTGCCTTCCTGTTTTTGCTCACCCAGAAACGC
TGGTGAAAGTAAAAGATGCTGAAGATCAGTTGGGTGCACGAG
